Addgene plasmid #216992: pET26b(modified)-L-Sm
Purpose: Expression of GvpL-Linker-Small BiT
Depositing lab: George Lu. Depositing organization: Rice University. Publication: Elucidating the assembly of gas vesicles by systematic protein-protein interaction analysis. Iburg M, Anderson AP, Wong VT, Anton ED, He A, Lu GJ. EMBO J. 2024 Oct;43(19):4156-4172. doi: 10.1038/s44318-024-00178-2. Epub 2024 Sep 3. PubMed 39227754.
Backbone
  Vector backbone: pET26b
  Vector type: Bacterial Expression
Growth in bacteria
  Bacterial resistance: Kanamycin, 50 μg/mL
  Growth temperature: 30°C
  Growth strain: DH5alpha
  Copy number: Low Copy
Gene/Insert
  Gene/Insert name: GvpL-Linker-Small BiT
  Species: Synthetic; Priestia megaterium
  Tag / fusion protein: Split Nanoluciferase SmallBiT (C terminal on insert)
  Cloning method: Gibson Cloning
Terms and licenses: Academic/Nonprofit Terms; Industry Terms: Not Available to Industry
Depositor comments: Please visit https://www.biorxiv.org/content/10.1101/2023.07.23.550228v1 for bioRxiv preprint.
How to cite: pET26b(modified)-L-Sm was a gift from George Lu (Addgene plasmid # 216992 ; http://n2t.net/addgene:216992 ; RRID:Addgene_216992)
