[The description below was written by a language model from this plasmid's Addgene catalogue record and pLannotate feature annotations shown in this document.]
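Description:
pET26b(modified)-L-Sm is a bacterial expression plasmid of about 6.1 kb, built on a modified pET26b backbone, that produces the gas vesicle protein GvpL from Priestia megaterium fused through a linker to the SmallBiT fragment of split NanoLuc luciferase at its C terminus. The insert was introduced by Gibson assembly. It sits in a standard pET expression cassette: a T7 promoter followed by a lac operator and the T7 gene 10 ribosome binding site upstream, and a T7 terminator downstream. A lacI gene with its own promoter supplies the repressor, so transcription depends on T7 RNA polymerase in the host and is inducible with IPTG.

The plasmid is selected with kanamycin through the aph(3')-Ia gene. The "modified" backbone appears to differ from ordinary pET26b in its replication region: the annotation detects a p15A origin, next to a short RSF-type origin fragment, along with the bom and rop elements. This is consistent with the low copy number listed. A p15A origin is compatible with ColE1-type plasmids, which would allow co-maintenance with a second plasmid, although the record does not say this explicitly. An f1 origin is also present.

The GvpL–linker–SmallBiT coding region itself was not annotated. The small rice ADH 5'-UTR hit inside it and the SET1 fragment near the terminator are short partial matches and probably incidental, as are the tetracycline-resistance fragments flanking lacI. The construct belongs to a systematic study of protein–protein interactions in gas vesicle assembly. There, a SmallBiT fusion would be paired with a partner carrying the complementary luciferase fragment, so that an interaction restores luminescence.
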