Features (pLannotate 1.2.2; 19 found; start..end, strand, type, name):
     13..441     +  rep_origin     f1 ori (sequence partly withheld): f1 bacteriophage origin of replication; arrow indicates direction of (+) strand synthesis
    494..551     +  promoter       AmpR promoter (fragment): bla
    560..1375    -  CDS            KanR: aminoglycoside phosphotransferase; aph(3')-Ia; confers resistance to kanamycin in bacteria or G418 (Geneticin®) in eukaryotes
   1497..2042    +  rep_origin     p15A ori: Plasmids containing the medium-copy-number p15A origin of replication can be propagated in E. coli cells that contain a second plasmid with the ColE1 origin.
   2102..2235    +  rep_origin     RSF ori (fragment): Plasmids containing the RSF 1030 origin of replication can be propagated in E. coli cells that contain additional plasmids with compatible origins.
   2240..2379    -  misc_feature   bom: basis of mobility region from pBR322
   2481..2672    -  CDS            rop: Rop protein, which maintains plasmids at low copy number; rop
   2689..3069    +  CDS            YPB1_ECOLX: Protein predicted: Swiss-Prot protein existence level 4. From Escherichia coli.
   3141..3432    -  CDS            TcR (fragment): tetracycline efflux protein; tet; confers resistance to tetracycline
   3447..3468    -  protein_bind   CAP binding site: CAP binding activates transcription in the presence of cAMP. E. coli catabolite activator protein
   3481..4563    -  CDS            lacI: lac repressor; lacI; The lac repressor binds to the lac operator to inhibit transcription in E. coli. This inhibition can be relieved by adding lactose or isopropyl-β-D-thiogalactopyranoside (IPTG).
   4564..4641    -  promoter       lacI promoter: lacI
   4649..4928    -  CDS            TcR (fragment): tetracycline efflux protein; tet; confers resistance to tetracycline
   4950..4968    +  promoter       T7 promoter: promoter for bacteriophage T7 RNA polymerase
   4969..4993    +  protein_bind   lac operator: The lac repressor binds to the lac operator to inhibit transcription in E. coli. This inhibition can be relieved by adding lactose or isopropyl-β-D-thiogalactopyranoside (IPTG). lac repressor encoded by lacI
   5008..5030    +  RBS            RBS: efficient ribosome binding site from bacteriophage T7 gene 10 (Olins and Rangwala, 1989)
   5208..5224    +  5'UTR          OsADH 5'-UTR (fragment): translational enhancer from the 5'-UTR of the Oryza sativa alcohol dehydrogenase gene (Sugio et al., 2008)
   5970..6019    +  CDS            SET1 (fragment): solubility-enhancement tag derived from T7 phage gene 10B
   6027..6074    +  terminator     T7 terminator: transcription terminator for bacteriophage T7 RNA polymerase
>Addgene plasmid #216992 | pET26b(modified)-L-Sm | addgene full sequence | sequence record 445890 | Addgene NGS Result
TTGGCGAATGGG
[124 nt withheld, positions 13-136]
C
[91 nt withheld, positions 138-228]
A
[49 nt withheld, positions 230-278]
CCTTTGACGTTGGAGTCCACGTTCTTT
[37 nt withheld, positions 306-342]
ACCCTATCTCGGTCTATTCTTTTGATTTATAAGGGATTTTGCCGATTTCGGCCTATTGGTTAAAAAATGA
GCTGATTTAACAAAAATTTAACGCGAATTTTAACAAAATATTAACGCTTACAATTTAGGTGGCACTTTTC
GGGGAAATGTGCGCGGAACCCCTATTTGTTTATTTTTCTAAATACATTCAAATATGTATCCGCTCATGAA
TTAATTCTTAGAAAAACTCATCGAGCATCAAATGAAACTGCAATTTATTCATATCAGGATTATCAATACC
ATATTTTTGAAAAAGCCGTTTCTGTAATGAAGGAGAAAACTCACCGAGGCAGTTCCATAGGATGGCAAGA
TCCTGGTATCGGTCTGCGATTCCGACTCGTCCAACATCAATACAACCTATTAATTTCCCCTCGTCAAAAA
TAAGGTTATCAAGTGAGAAATCACCATGAGTGACGACTGAATCCGGTGAGAATGGCAAAAGTTTATGCAT
TTCTTTCCAGACTTGTTCAACAGGCCAGCCATTACGCTCGTCATCAAAATCACTCGCATCAACCAAACCG
TTATTCATTCGTGATTGCGCCTGAGCGAGACGAAATACGCGATCGCTGTTAAAAGGACAATTACAAACAG
GAATCGAATGCAACCGGCGCAGGAACACTGCCAGCGCATCAACAATATTTTCACCTGAATCAGGATATTC
TTCTAATACCTGGAATGCTGTTTTCCCGGGGATCGCAGTGGTGAGTAACCATGCATCATCAGGAGTACGG
ATAAAATGCTTGATGGTCGGAAGAGGCATAAATTCCGTCAGCCAGTTTAGTCTGACCATCTCATCTGTAA
CATCATTGGCAACGCTACCTTTGCCATGTTTCAGAAACAACTCTGGCGCATCGGGCTTCCCATACAATCG
ATAGATTGTCGCACCTGATTGCCCGACATTATCGCGAGCCCATTTATACCCATATAAATCAGCATCCATG
TTGGAATTTAATCGCGGCCTAGAGCAAGACGTTTCCCGTTGAATATGGCTCATAACACCCCTTGTATTAC
TGTTTATGTAAGCAGACAGTTTTATTGTTCATGACCAAAATCCCTTAACGTGAGTTTTCGTTCCACTGAG
CGTCAGACCCCGTAGAAAAGATCAAAGGATCTTCTTGAGATCGTTTTGGTCTGCGCGTAATCTCTTGCTC
TGAAATCGAAAAAACCGCCTTGCAGGGCGGTTTTTCGAAGGTTCTCTGAACTACCAACTCTTTGAACCGA
GGTAACTGGCTTGGAGGAGCGCAGTCACCAAAACTTGTCCTTTCAGTTTAGCCTTAACCGGCGCATGACT
TCAAGACTAACTCCTCTAAATCAATTACCAGTGGCTGCTGCCAGTGGTGCTTTTGCATGTCTTTCCGGGT
TGGACTCAAGACGATAGTTACCGGATAAGGCGCAGCGGTCGGACTGAACGGGGGGTTCGTGCATACAGTC
CAGCTTGGAGCGAACTGCCTACCCGGAACTGAGTGTCAGGCGTGGAATGAGACAAACGCGGCCATAACAG
CGGAATGACACCGGTAAACCGAAAGGCAGGAACAGGAGAGCGCACGAGGGAGCCGCCAGGGGGAAACGCC
TGGTATCTTTATAGTCCTGTCGGGTTTCGCCACCACTGATTTGAGCGTCAGATTTCGTGATGCTTGTCAG
GGGGGCGGAGCCTATGGAAAAACGTATGGAAAAACGCCAGCAACGCGGCCTTTTTACGGTTCCTGGCCTT
TTGCTGGCCTTTTGCTCACATGTTCTTTCCTGCGTTATCCCCTGATTCTGTGGATAACCGTATTACCGCC
TTTGAGTGAGCTGATACCGCTCGCCGCAGCCGAACGACCGAGCGCAGCGAGTCAGTGAGCGAGGAAGCGG
AAGAGCGCCTGATGCGGTATTTTCTCCTTACGCATCTGTGCGGTATTTCACACCGCAATGGTGCACTCTC
AGTACAATCTGCTCTGATGCCGCATAGTTAAGCCAGTATACACTCCGCTATCGCTACGTGACTGGGTCAT
GGCTGCGCCCCGACACCCGCCAACACCCGCTGACGCGCCCTGACGGGCTTGTCTGCTCCCGGCATCCGCT
TACAGACAAGCTGTGACCGTCTCCGGGAGCTGCATGTGTCAGAGGTTTTCACCGTCATCACCGAAACGCG
CGAGGCAGCTGCGGTAAAGCTCATCAGCGTGGTCGTGAAGCGATTCACAGATGTCTGCCTGTTCATCCGC
GTCCAGCTCGTTGAGTTTCTCCAGAAGCGTTAATGTCTGGCTTCTGATAAAGCGGGCCATGTTAAGGGCG
GTTTTTTCCTGTTTGGTCACTGATGCCTCCGTGTAAGGGGGATTTCTGTTCATGGGGGTAATGATACCGA
TGAAACGAGAGAGGATGCTCACGATACGGGTTACTGATGATGAACATGCCCGGTTACTGGAACGTTGTGA
GGGTAAACAACTGGCGGTATGGATGCGGCGGGACCAGAGAAAAATCACTCAGGGTCAATGCCAGCGCTTC
GTTAATACAGATGTAGGTGTTCCACAGGGTAGCCAGCAGCATCCTGCGATGCAGATCCGGAACATAATGG
TGCAGGGCGCTGACTTCCGCGTTTCCAGACTTTACGAAACACGGAAACCGAAGACCATTCATGTTGTTGC
TCAGGTCGCAGACGTTTTGCAGCAGCAGTCGCTTCACGTTCGCTCGCGTATCGGTGATTCATTCTGCTAA
CCAGTAAGGCAACCCCGCCAGCCTAGCCGGGTCCTCAACGACAGGAGCACGATCATGCGCACCCGTGGGG
CCGCCATGCCGGCGATAATGGCCTGCTTCTCGCCGAAACGTTTGGTGGCGGGACCAGTGACGAAGGCTTG
AGCGAGGGCGTGCAAGATTCCGAATACCGCAAGCGACAGGCCGATCATCGTCGCGCTCCAGCGAAAGCGG
TCCTCGCCGAAAATGACCCAGAGCGCTGCCGGCACCTGTCCTACGAGTTGCATGATAAAGAAGACAGTCA
TAAGTGCGGCGACGATAGTCATGCCCCGCGCCCACCGGAAGGAGCTGACTGGGTTGAAGGCTCTCAAGGG
CATCGGTCGAGATCCCGGTGCCTAATGAGTGAGCTAACTTACATTAATTGCGTTGCGCTCACTGCCCGCT
TTCCAGTCGGGAAACCTGTCGTGCCAGCTGCATTAATGAATCGGCCAACGCGCGGGGAGAGGCGGTTTGC
GTATTGGGCGCCAGGGTGGTTTTTCTTTTCACCAGTGAGACGGGCAACAGCTGATTGCCCTTCACCGCCT
GGCCCTGAGAGAGTTGCAGCAAGCGGTCCACGCTGGTTTGCCCCAGCAGGCGAAAATCCTGTTTGATGGT
GGTTAACGGCGGGATATAACATGAGCTGTCTTCGGTATCGTCGTATCCCACTACCGAGATATCCGCACCA
ACGCGCAGCCCGGACTCGGTAATGGCGCGCATTGCGCCCAGCGCCATCTGATCGTTGGCAACCAGCATCG
CAGTGGGAACGATGCCCTCATTCAGCATTTGCATGGTTTGTTGAAAACCGGACATGGCACTCCAGTCGCC
TTCCCGTTCCGCTATCGGCTGAATTTGATTGCGAGTGAGATATTTATGCCAGCCAGCCAGACGCAGACGC
GCCGAGACAGAACTTAATGGGCCCGCTAACAGCGCGATTTGCTGGTGACCCAATGCGACCAGATGCTCCA
CGCCCAGTCGCGTACCGTCTTCATGGGAGAAAATAATACTGTTGATGGGTGTCTGGTCAGAGACATCAAG
AAATAACGCCGGAACATTAGTGCAGGCAGCTTCCACAGCAATGGCATCCTGGTCATCCAGCGGATAGTTA
ATGATCAGCCCACTGACGCGTTGCGCGAGAAGATTGTGCACCGCCGCTTTACAGGCTTCGACGCCGCTTC
GTTCTACCATCGACACCACCACGCTGGCACCCAGTTGATCGGCGCGAGATTTAATCGCCGCGACAATTTG
CGACGGCGCGTGCAGGGCCAGACTGGAGGTGGCAACGCCAATCAGCAACGACTGTTTGCCCGCCAGTTGT
TGTGCCACGCGGTTGGGAATGTAATTCAGCTCCGCCATCGCCGCTTCCACTTTTTCCCGCGTTTTCGCAG
AAACGTGGCTGGCCTGGTTCACCACGCGGGAAACGGTCTGATAAGAGACACCGGCATACTCTGCGACATC
GTATAACGTTACTGGTTTCACATTCACCACCCTGAATTGACTCTCTCCCGGGCGCTATCATGCCATACCG
CGAAAGGTTTTGCGCCATTCGATGGTGTCCGGGATCTCGACGCTCTCCCTTATGCGACTCCTGCATTAGG
AAGCAGCCCAGTAGTAGGTTGAGGCCGTTGAGCACCGCCGCCGCAAGGAATGGTGCATGCAAGGAGATGG
CGCCCAACAGTCCCCCGGCCACGGGGCCTGCCACCATACCCACGCCGAAACAAGCGCTCATGAGCCCGAA
GTGGCGAGCCCGATCTTCCCCATCGGTGATGTCGGCGATATAGGCGCCAGCAACCGCACCTGTGGCGCCG
GTGATGCCGGCCACGATGCGTCCGGCGTAGAGGATCGAGATCTCGATCCCGCGAAATTAATACGACTCAC
TATAGGGGAATTGTGAGCGGATAACAATTCCCCTCTAGAAATAATTTTGTTTAACTTTAAGAAGGAGATA
TACATATGGGAGAATTACTGTATTTATACGGTTTAATTCCAACAAAAGAAGCAGCAGCCATAGAGCCGTT
TCCATCTTATAAGGGGTTTGACGGAGAACATTCACTGTACCCAATTGCGTTTGATCAGGTGACGGCTGTA
GTTTCTAAGCTGGATGCTGACACCTATTCAGAAAAAGTGATTCAAGAAAAAATGGAGCAGGATATGAGCT
GGCTGCAGGAAAAAGCATTTCATCATCACGAAACGGTAGCCGCTTTGTACGAAGAATTTACGATCATTCC
ATTAAAATTTTGCACCATTTATAAAGGTGAAGAAAGTCTGCAGGCAGCTATTGAGATTAACAAAGAAAAG
ATAGAGAATTCACTGACGCTGCTTCAAGGAAATGAAGAGTGGAATGTGAAAATTTACTGTGATGATACAG
AGCTTAAAAAAGGAATCAGCGAAACGAATGAAAGCGTGAAAGCGAAAAAACAAGAAATTAGTCACTTATC
ACCAGGAAGACAGTTTTTTGAAAAGAAAAAAATAGATCAGCTGATTGAAAAAGAATTAGAGCTTCACAAA
AACAAAGTGTGTGAAGAGATACATGACAAGCTAAAAGAATTATCGCTTTATGACTCTGTTAAAAAGAATT
GGAGCAAAGACGTAACTGGCGCAGCTGAACAGATGGCGTGGAACAGCGTGTTTCTTCTCCCGTCTCTGCA
GATTACTAAGTTCGTAAACGAAATAGAAGAGCTTCAGCAAAGGCTTGAAAATAAAGGCTGGAAGTTTGAA
GTGACGGGACCATGGCCGCCCTATCATTTCTCGAGCTTTGCGGTTTCTCAAGGCAGTTCAGGTGGTGGCG
GGAGCGGAGGTGGAGGCTCGAGCGGTGTGACCGGCTACCGGCTGTTCGAGGAGATTCTGTGAGGCTGTTT
TGGCGGATGAGAGAAGATTGAGATCCGGCTGCTAACAAAGCCCGAAAGGAAGCTGAGTTGGCTGCTGCCA
CCGCTGAGCAATAACTAGCATAACCCCTTGGGGCCTCTAAACGGGTCTTGAGGGGTTTTTTGCTGAAAGG
AGGAACTATATCCGGA
